>Addgene plasmid #72133 | Rgma-Fc-His | depositor full sequence | sequence record 131319 | Full Sequence
GTCGAGGTCTCGACGGTATCGATTGACATTGATTATTGACTAGCTAGTTATTAATAGTAATCAATTACGG
GGTCATTAGTTCATAGCCCATATATGGAGTTCCGCGTTACATAACTTACGGTAAATGGCCCGCCTGGCTG
ACCGCCCAACGACCCCCGCCCATTGACGTCAATAATGACGTATGTTCCCATAGTAACGCCAATAGGGACT
TTCCATTGACGTCAATGGGTGGAGTATTTACGGTAAACTGCCCACTTGGCAGTACATCAAGTGTATCATA
TGCCAAGTCCGCCCCCTATTGACGTCAATGACGGTAAATGGCCCGCCTGGCATTATGCCCAGTACATGAC
CTTACGGGACTTTCCTACTTGGCAGTACATCTACGTATTAGTCATCGCTATTACCATGGTGATGCGGTTT
TGGCAGTACACCAATGGGCGTGGATAGCGGTTTGACTCACGGGGATTTCCAAGTCTCCACCCCATTGACG
TCAATGGGAGTTTGTTTTGGCACCAAAATCAACGGGACTTTCCAAAATGTCGTAATAACCCCGCCCCGTT
GACGCAAATGGGCGGTAGGCGTGTACGGTGGGAGGTCTATATAAGCAGAGCTCGTTTAGTGAACCGTCAG
ATCGCCTGGAGACGCCATCCACGCTGTTTTGACCTCCATAGAAGACACCGGGACCGATCCAGCCTCCGCG
GCCGGGAACGGTGCATTGGAACGCGGATTCCCCGTGCCAAGAGTGACGTAAGTACCGCCTATAGACTCTA
TAGGCACACCCCTTTGGCTCTTATGCATGCTATACTGTTTTTGGCTTGGGGCCTATACACCCCCGCTTCC
ATATGCTATAGGTGATGGTATAGCTTAGCCTATAGGTGTGGGTTATTGACCATTATTGACCACTCCCCTA
TTGGTGACGATACTTTCCATTACTAATCCATAACATGGCTCTTTGCCACAACTATCTCTATTGGCTATAT
GCCAATACTCTGTCCTTCAGAGACTGACACGGACTCTGTATTTTTACAGGATGGGGTCCCATTTATTATT
TACAAATTCACATATACAACAACGCCGTCCCCCGTGCCCGCAGTTTTTATTAAACATAGCGTGGGATCTC
CACGCGAATCTCGGGTACGTGTTCCGGACATGGGCTCTTCTCCGGTAGCGGCGGAGCTTCCACATCCGAG
CCCTGGTCCCATGCCTCCAGCGGCTCATGGTCGCTCGGCAGCTCCTTGCTCCTAACAGTGGAGGCCAGAC
TTAGGCACAGCACAATGCCCACCACCACCAGTGTGCCGCACAAGGCCGTGGCGGTAGGGTATGTGTCTGA
AAATGAGCTCGGAGATTGGGCTCGCACCGCTGACGCAGATGGAAGACTTAAGGCAGCGGCAGAAGAAGAT
GCAGGCAGCTGAGTTGTTGTATTCTGATAAGAGTCAGAGGTAACTCCCGTTGCGGTGCTGTTAACGGTGG
AGGGCAGTGTAGTCTGAGCAGTACTCGTTGCTGCCGCGCGCGCCACCAGACATAATAGCTGACAGACTAA
CAGACTGTTCCTTTCCATGGGTCTTTTCTGCAGAAGCTTGAATTCTCGAGGATCCGCGGCCGCGCCACCA
TGCAGCCGCCAAGGGAGAGGCTAGTGGTAACAGGCCGAGCTGGATGGATGGGTATGGGGAGAGGGGCAGG
ACGTTCAGCCCTGGGATTGTGGCCGACCCTCGCCTTCCTTCTCTGCAGCTTCCCCGCAGCCATCTCCCCC
TGCAAAATCCTCAAGTGCAACTCTGAGTTCTGGAGCGCCACGTCATCAGGCAGCCACGCCCCTGCCTCCG
ACGACGTGCCGGAGTTCTGTGCAGCCCTGCGCACCTACGCCCTGTGCACTCGGCGGACAGCCCGCACCTG
CCGGGGCGACCTGGCTTACCACTCGGCTGTCCATGGCATAGAGGACCTTATGAGCCAGCACAACTGCTCC
AAGGACGGCCCCACCTCACAGCCGCGAGTGCGCACGCTCCCGCCAGCTGGGGACAGCCAGGAGCGCTCGG
ATAGCCCCGAGATCTGCCACTATGAGAAGAGTTTCCACAAGCACTCAGCTGCCCCCAACTACACTCACTG
CGGCCTCTTTGGGGACCCACACCTCAGGACTTTCACAGACCACTTCCAGACATGCAAGGTGCAAGGCGCC
TGGCCTCTCATCGACAATAATTACCTGAACGTGCAAGTCACCAATACACCTGTGCTGCCGGGCTCCGCAG
CTACCGCCACCAGCAAGCTCACCATCATCTTCAAGAACTTCCAAGAGTGTGTGGACCAGAAAGTCTACCA
AGCTGAAATGGACGAACTTCCGTCTGCCTTTGCGGACGGCTCCAAAAATGGGGGAGATAAACACGGGGCC
AACAGCCTGAAGATCACAGAGAAGGTGTCGGGCCAGCACGTGGAGATCCAGGCCAAGTACATCGGCACCA
CCATCGTGGTGCGACAGGTGGGCCGCTACCTGACCTTTGCCGTCCGGATGCCCGAGGAGGTAGTCAACGC
CGTGGAGGACCGTGACAGCCAAGGCCTCTACCTCTGCCTGCGGGGCTGCCCGCTCAACCAGCAGATCGAC
TTCCAGGCTTTCCGTGCCAACGCTGAAAGCCCTCGCAGGCCAGCAGCCGCCAGTCCCTCTCCCGTGGTCC
CCGAGACATTCCCCTATGAGACAGCCGTGGCCAAGTGCAAAGAGAAGCTGCCCGTAGAAGACCTGTACTA
CCAGGCCTGTGTCTTCGACCTCCTCACGACTGGTGATGTGAACTTCACGCTGGCTGCCTACTATGCTTTG
GAGGATGGCAAGATGCTCCACTCCAACAAGGACAAGCTGCATCTGTTTGAAAGGACTCGGGAGCTGCCAG
GAACTAGTGACAAAACTCACACATGCCCACCGTGCCCAGCACCTGAACTCCTGGGGGGACCGTCAGTCTT
CCTCTTCCCCCCAAAACCCAAGGACACCCTCATGATCTCCCGGACCCCTGAGGTCACATGCGTGGTGGTG
GACGTGAGCCACGAAGACCCTGAGGTCAAGTTCAACTGGTACGTGGACGGCGTGGAGGTGCATAATGCCA
AGACAAAGCCGCGGGAGGAGCAGTACAACAGCACGTACCGTGTGGTCAGCGTCCTCACCGTCCTGCACCA
GGACTGGCTGAATGGCAAGGAGTACAAGTGCAAGGTCTCCAACAAAGCCCTCCCAGCCCCCATCGAGAAA
ACCATCTCCAAAGCCAAAGGGCAGCCCCGAGAACCACAGGTGTATACCCTGCCCCCATCCCGGGATGAGC
TGACCAAGAACCAGGTCAGCCTGACCTGCCTGGTCAAAGGCTTCTATCCCAGCGACATCGCCGTGGAGTG
GGAGAGCAATGGGCAGCCGGAGAACAACTACAAGACCACGCCTCCCGTGCTGGACTCCGACGGCTCCTTC
TTCCTCTACAGCAAGCTCACCGTGGACAAGAGCAGGTGGCAGCAGGGGAACGTCTTCTCATGCTCCGTGA
TGCATGAGGCTCTGCACAACCACTACACGCAGAAGAGCCTCTCCCTGTCTCCGGGTAAAGGCGGCCATCA
TCACCATCACCATTAATCTAGAGATCTTATTAAAGCAGAACTTGTTTATTGCAGCTTATAATGGTTACAA
ATAAAGCAATAGCATCACAAATTTCACAAATAAAGCATTTTTTTCACTGCATTCTAGTTGTGGTTTGTCC
AAACTCATCAATGTATCTTATCATGTCTGGTCGACTCTAGCTAGACTCTTCCGCTTCCTCGCTCACTGAC
TCGCTGCGCTCGGTCGTTCGGCTGCGGCGAGCGGTATCAGCTCACTCAAAGGCGGTAATACGGTTATCCA
CAGAATCAGGGGATAACGCAGGAAAGAACATGTGAGCAAAAGGCCAGCAAAAGGCCAGGAACCGTAAAAA
GGCCGCGTTGCTGGCGTTTTTCCATAGGCTCCGCCCCCCTGACGAGCATCACAAAAATCGACGCTCAAGT
CAGAGGTGGCGAAACCCGACAGGACTATAAAGATACCAGGCGTTTCCCCCTGGAAGCTCCCTCGTGCGCT
CTCCTGTTCCGACCCTGCCGCTTACCGGATACCTGTCCGCCTTTCTCCCTTCGGGAAGCGTGGCGCTTTC
TCATAGCTCACGCTGTAGGTATCTCAGTTCGGTGTAGGTCGTTCGCTCCAAGCTGGGCTGTGTGCACGAA
CCCCCCGTTCAGCCCGACCGCTGCGCCTTATCCGGTAACTATCGTCTTGAGTCCAACCCGGTAAGACACG
ACTTATCGCCACTGGCAGCAGCCACTGGTAACAGGATTAGCAGAGCGAGGTATGTAGGCGGTGCTACAGA
GTTCTTGAAGTGGTGGCCTAACTACGGCTACACTAGAAGAACAGTATTTGGTATCTGCGCTCTGCTGAAG
CCAGTTACCTTCGGAAAAAGAGTTGGTAGCTCTTGATCCGGCAAACAAACCACCGCTGGTAGCGGTGGTT
TTTTTGTTTGCAAGCAGCAGATTACGCGCAGAAAAAAAGGATCTCAAGAAGATCCTTTGATCTTTTCTAC
GGGGTCTGACGCTCAGTGGAACGAAAACTCACGTTAAGGGATTTTGGTCATGAGATTATCAAAAAGGATC
TTCACCTAGATCCTTTTAAATTAAAAATGAAGTTTTAAATCAATCTAAAGTATATATGAGTAAACTTGGT
CTGACAGTTACCAATGCTTAATCAGTGAGGCACCTATCTCAGCGATCTGTCTATTTCGTTCATCCATAGT
TGCCTGACTCCCCGTCGTGTAGATAACTACGATACGGGAGGGCTTACCATCTGGCCCCAGTGCTGCAATG
ATACCGCGAGACCCACGCTCACCGGCTCCAGATTTATCAGCAATAAACCAGCCAGCCGGAAGGGCCGAGC
GCAGAAGTGGTCCTGCAACTTTATCCGCCTCCATCCAGTCTATTAATTGTTGCCGGGAAGCTAGAGTAAG
TAGTTCGCCAGTTAATAGTTTGCGCAACGTTGTTGCCATTGCTACAGGCATCGTGGTGTCACGCTCGTCG
TTTGGTATGGCTTCATTCAGCTCCGGTTCCCAACGATCAAGGCGAGTTACATGATCCCCCATGTTGTGCA
AAAAAGCGGTTAGCTCCTTCGGTCCTCCGATCGTTGTCAGAAGTAAGTTGGCCGCAGTGTTATCACTCAT
GGTTATGGCAGCACTGCATAATTCTCTTACTGTCATGCCATCCGTAAGATGCTTTTCTGTGACTGGTGAG
TACTCAACCAAGTCATTCTGAGAATAGTGTATGCGGCGACCGAGTTGCTCTTGCCCGGCGTCAATACGGG
ATAATACCGCGCCACATAGCAGAACTTTAAAAGTGCTCATCATTGGAAAACGTTCTTCGGGGCGAAAACT
CTCAAGGATCTTACCGCTGTTGAGATCCAGTTCGATGTAACCCACTCGTGCACCCAACTGATCTTCAGCA
TCTTTTACTTTCACCAGCGTTTCTGGGTGAGCAAAAACAGGAAGGCAAAATGCCGCAAAAAAGGGAATAA
GGGCGACACGGAAATGTTGAATACTCATACTCTTCCTTTTTCAATATTATTGAAGCATTTATCAGGGTTA
TTGTCTCATGAGCGGATACATATTTGAATGTATTTAGAAAAATAAACAAATAGGGGTTCCGCGCACATTT
CCCCGAAAAGTGCCACCTGACGTCTAAGAAACCATTATTATCATGACATTAACCTATAAAAATAGGCGTA
TCACGAGGCCCTTTCGTCTCGCGCGTTTCGGTGATGACGGTGAAAACCTCTGACACATGCAGCTCCCGGA
GGAATGTGTGTCAGTTAGGGTGTGGAAAGTCCCCAGGCTCCCCAGGCAGGCAGAAGTATGCAAAGCATGC
ATCTCAATTAGTCAGCAACCAGGTGTGGAAAGTCCCCAGGCTCCCCAGCAGGCAGAAGTATGCAAAGCAT
GCATCTCAATTAGTCAGCAACCATAGTCCCGCCCCTAACTCCGCCCATCCCGCCCCTAACTCCGCCCAGT
TCCGCCCATTCTCCGCCCCATGGCTGACTAATTTTTTTTATTTATGCAGAGGCCGAGGCCGCCTCTGCCT
CTGAGCTATTCCAGAAGTAGTGAGGAGGCTTTTTTGGAGGCCTAGGCTTTTGCAAAAAGCTCCCGGGAGC
TTGTATATCCATTTTCGTCCCGGAGACGGTCACAGCTTGTCTGTAAGCGGATGCCGGGAGCAGACAAGCC
CGTCAGGGCGCGTCAGCGGGTGTTGGCGGGTGTCGGGGCTGGCTTAACTATGCGGCATCAGAGCAGATTG
TACTGAGAGTGCACCATATGCGGTGTGAAATACCGCACAGATGCGTAAGGAGAAAATACCGCATCAGGAA
ATTGTAAGCGTTAATATTTTGTTAAAATTCGCGTTAAATTTTTGTTAAATCAGCTCATTTTTTAACCAAT
AGGCCGAAATCGGCAAAATCCCTTATAAATCAAAAGAATAGACCGAGATAGGGT
[37 nt withheld, positions 6495-6531]
AAAGAACGTGGACTCCAACGTCAAAGG
[49 nt withheld, positions 6559-6607]
T
[91 nt withheld, positions 6609-6699]
G
[124 nt withheld, positions 6701-6824]
CCATTCGCCATTCAGGCTGCGCAACTGTTGGGAAGGGCGATCGGTGCGGGCCTCTTCGCTATTACGCCAG
CTGGCGAAAGGGGGATGTGCTGCAAGGCGATTAAGTTGGGTAACGCCAGGGTTTTCCCAGTCACGACGTT
GTAAAACGACGGCCAGTGAATT
Features (pLannotate 1.2.2; 14 found; start..end, strand, type, name):
     25..408     +  enhancer       CMV enhancer: human cytomegalovirus immediate early enhancer
    410..609     +  promoter       CMV promoter: human cytomegalovirus (CMV) immediate early promoter
    748..1573    +  intron         CMV intron A: human cytomegalovirus intron A (Chapman et al., 1991)
   1610..2950    +  CDS            Rgma: RGMA_MOUSE - Experimental evidence at protein level: Swiss-Prot protein existence level 1. Member of the repulsive guidance molecule (RGM) family that performs several functions in the developing and adult nervous system. Regulates cephalic neural tube closure, inhibits neurite outgrowth and cortical neuron branching, and the formation of mature synapses. Binding to its receptor NEO1/neogenin induces activation of RHOA- ROCK1/Rho-kinase signaling pathway through UNC5B-ARHGEF12/LARG- PTK2/FAK1 cascade, leading to collapse of the neuronal growth cone and neurite outgrowth inhibition. Furthermore
   2867..3559    +  CDS            IGHG1 (fragment): IGHG1_HUMAN - Experimental evidence at protein level: Swiss-Prot protein existence level 1. Constant region of immunoglobulin heavy chains. Immunoglobulins, also known as antibodies, are membrane-bound or secreted glycoproteins produced by B lymphocytes. In the recognition phase of humoral immunity, the membrane-bound immunoglobulins serve as receptors which, upon binding of a specific antigen, trigger the clonal expansion and differentiation of B lymphocytes into immunoglobulins- secreting plasma cells. Secreted immunoglobulins mediate the effector phase of humoral immunity, which results in
   3609..3730    +  polyA_signal   SV40 poly(A) signal: SV40 polyadenylation signal
   3939..4527    -  rep_origin     ori: high-copy-number ColE1/pMB1/pBR322/pUC origin of replication
   4698..5558    -  CDS            AmpR: β-lactamase; bla; confers resistance to ampicillin, carbenicillin, and related antibiotics
   5559..5663    -  promoter       AmpR promoter: bla
   5758..5793    +  CDS            rop (fragment): Rop protein, which maintains plasmids at low copy number; rop
   5816..6146    +  promoter       SV40 promoter: SV40 enhancer and early promoter
   6269..6368    +  misc_feature   bom (fragment): basis of mobility region from pBR322
   6396..6824    -  rep_origin     f1 ori (sequence partly withheld): f1 bacteriophage origin of replication; arrow indicates direction of (+) strand synthesis
   6828..6985    -  CDS            lacZα (fragment): LacZα fragment of β-galactosidase; lacZ fragment
