[The description below was written by a language model from this plasmid's Addgene catalogue record and pLannotate feature annotations shown in this document.]
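Description:
Rgma-Fc-His is a mammalian expression plasmid built on the pCMVi-SV40ori backbone that produces the extracellular region of mouse RGMa (repulsive guidance molecule family member A) as a soluble fusion protein. The roughly 1.26 kb Rgma insert was cloned between NotI and SpeI sites, both retained, so that it reads in frame into a backbone-encoded C-terminal tag consisting of the Fc region of human IgG1 followed by a six-histidine tag. Transcription is driven by the human cytomegalovirus immediate early enhancer and promoter, followed by CMV intron A, an element commonly included to boost expression from this promoter, and is terminated by an SV40 polyadenylation signal. The annotated Rgma and IGHG1 coding features overlap slightly in the generated feature table, which probably reflects automated annotation at the fusion junction rather than a real overlap. The His tag itself is not separately annotated.

In bacteria the 6,986 nt plasmid replicates from a high-copy ColE1/pUC-type origin and is selected with ampicillin through the β-lactamase gene. The backbone also carries an SV40 enhancer/early promoter region, which contains the SV40 origin referred to in the backbone name and can support episomal amplification in cells expressing large T antigen. An f1 phage origin and residual fragments of rop, bom and lacZα are also present. No mammalian selection marker is annotated, consistent with transient transfection use. The Fc moiety typically dimerises the ectodomain and allows capture or detection with Fc-binding reagents, while the His tag permits metal-affinity purification. The associated work used such recombinant ectodomains in an extracellular biochemical screen for binding interactions among cell-surface recognition proteins in the retina.
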