Addgene plasmid #72133: Rgma-Fc-His
Purpose: Expresses the extracellular region of the RGMa protein, C-terminally fused to the Fc region of human IgG1 + 6X histidine tag.
Depositing lab: Woj Wojtowicz. Depositing organization: University of California, Berkeley. Publication: An extracellular biochemical screen reveals that FLRTs and Unc5s mediate neuronal subtype recognition in the retina. Visser JJ, Cheng Y, Perry SC, Chastain AB, Parsa B, Masri SS, Ray TA, Kay JN, Wojtowicz WM. Elife. 2015 Dec 3;4. pii: e08149. doi: 10.7554/eLife.08149. PubMed 26633812.
Backbone
  Vector backbone: pCMVi-SV40ori
  Vector type: Mammalian Expression
Growth in bacteria
  Bacterial resistance: Ampicillin, 100 μg/mL
  Growth temperature: 37°C
  Growth strain: DH5alpha
  Copy number: High Copy
Gene/Insert
  Gene/Insert name: Rgma (alt names: Repulsive guidance molecule family member A; NCBI gene ID 244058; Reference sequence NM_177740.5)
  Species: M. musculus (mouse)
  Insert size (bp): 1260
  Entrez Gene: Rgma (a.k.a. BC059072, C230063O06)
  Promoter: CMV
  Tag / fusion protein: Fc-His (C terminal on backbone)
  Cloning method: Restriction Enzyme; 5′ cloning site NotI (not destroyed); 3′ cloning site SpeI (not destroyed)
  Sequencing primers: 5′ GTCAGAGGTAACTCCCGTTGC; 3′ ATCATGAGGGTGTCCTTG
Terms and licenses: Academic/Nonprofit Terms; Industry Terms: Not Available to Industry
How to cite: Rgma-Fc-His was a gift from Woj Wojtowicz (Addgene plasmid # 72133 ; http://n2t.net/addgene:72133 ; RRID:Addgene_72133)
