>Addgene plasmid #72133 | Rgma-Fc-His | addgene partial sequence | sequence record 139132 | SV40pA-R 5'-GAAATTTGTGATGCTATTGC-3'
ATAAGATCTCTAGATTAATGGTGATGGTGATGATGGCCGCCTTTACCCGGAGACAGGGAGAGGCTCTTCT
GCGTGTAGTGGTTGTGCAGAGCCTCATGCATCACGGAGCATGAGAAGACGTTCCCCTGCTGCCACCTGCT
CTTGTCCACGGTGAGCTTGCTGTAGAGGAAGAAGGAGCCGTCGGAGTCCAGCACGGGAGGCGTGGTCTTG
TAGTTGTTCTCCGGCTGCCCATTGCTCTCCCACTCCACGGCGATGTCGCTGGGATAGAAGCCTTTGACCA
GGCAGGTCAGGCTGACCTGGTTCTTGGTCAGCTCATCCCGGGATGGGGGCAGGGTATACACCTGTGGTTC
TCGGGGCTGCCCTTTGGCTTTGGAGATGGTTTTCTCGATGGGGGCTGGGAGGGCTTTGTTGGAGACCTTG
CACTTGTACTCCTTGCCATTCAGCCAGTCCTGGTGCAGGACGGTGAGGACGCTGACCACACGGTACGTGC
TGTTGTACTGCTCCTCCCGCGGCTTTGTCTTGGCATTATGCACCTCCACGCCGTCCACGTACCAGTTGAA
CTTGACCTCAGGGTCTTCGTGGCTCACGTCCACCACCACGCATGTGACCTCAGGGGTCCGGGAGATCATG
AGGGTGTCCTTGGGTTTTGGGGGGAAGAGGAAGACTGACGGTCCCCCCAGGAGTTCAGGTGCTGGGCACG
GTGGGCATGTGTGAGTTTTGTCACTAGTTCCTGGCAGCTCCCGAGTCCTTTCAAACAGATGCAGCTTGTC
CTTGTTGGAGTGGAGCATCTTGCCATCCTCCAA
