>Addgene plasmid #72133 | Rgma-Fc-His | addgene partial sequence | sequence record 139133 | pMRB101-F 5'-aagatgcaggcagctgagtt-3'
ACGGTGGAGGGCAGTGTAGTCTGAGCAGTACTCGTTGCTGCCGCGCGCGCCACCAGACATAATAGCTGAC
AGACTAACAGACTGTTCCTTTCCATGGGTCTTTTCTGCAGAAGCTTGAATTCTCGAGGATCCGCGGCCGC
GCCACCATGCAGCCGCCAAGGGAGAGGCTAGTGGTAACAGGCCGAGCTGGATGGATGGGTATGGGGAGAG
GGGCAGGACGTTCAGCCCTGGGATTGTGGCCGACCCTCGCCTTCCTTCTCTGCAGCTTCCCCGCAGCCAT
CTCCCCCTGCAAAATCCTCAAGTGCAACTCTGAGTTCTGGAGCGCCACGTCATCAGGCAGCCACGCCCCT
GCCTCCGACGACGTGCCGGAGTTCTGTGCAGCCCTGCGCACCTACGCCCTGTGCACTCGGCGGACAGCCC
GCACCTGCCGGGGCGACCTGGCTTACCACTCGGCTGTCCATGGCATAGAGGACCTTATGAGCCAGCACAA
CTGCTCCAAGGACGGCCCCACCTCACAGCCGCGAGTGCGCACGCTCCCGCCAGCTGGGGACAGCCAGGAG
CGCTCGGATAGCCC
